Addgene plasmid #103623: LSB-hsa-miR-543
Purpose: Used to sense miRNA activity using fluorescence based tools. hsa-miR-543 target in 3' UTR of of mKate. miRNA activity can be measured by the repression of mKate2 relative to EBFP2 fluorescent proteins . Plasmid is inherently unstable; please see Depositor Comments
Depositing lab: Ron Weiss. Depositing organization: Massachusetts Institute of Technology. Publication: A mixed antagonistic/synergistic miRNA repression model enables accurate predictions of multi-input miRNA sensor activity. Gam JJ, Babb J, Weiss R. Nat Commun. 2018 Jun 22;9(1):2430. doi: 10.1038/s41467-018-04575-0. PubMed 29934631.
Backbone
  Vector backbone: Low Sensor Backbone (LSB)
  Vector type: Mammalian Expression, Synthetic Biology
Growth in bacteria
  Bacterial resistance: Ampicillin and Kanamycin, 100 & 50 μg/mL
  Growth temperature: 30°C
  Growth strain: NEB Stable
  Copy number: High Copy
Gene/Insert
  Gene/Insert name: hsa-miR-543 target
  Species: H. sapiens (human)
  Entrez Gene: MIR543 (a.k.a. MIRN543, hsa-mir-543, mir-543)
  Promoter: EF-1a
  Cloning method: Gibson Cloning
Terms and licenses: Academic/Nonprofit Terms; Industry Terms: Not Available to Industry
Depositor comments: Please note that this plasmid is inherently unstable due to a repeating poly A element. We recommend performing a diagnostic digest on multiple colonies upon receipt. The depositors would like to note the presence of several discrepancies between the depositor sequence and physical plasmid sequence. In particular, the sequences upstream and downstream of the puromycin coding region have 10 bp insertions which do not affect the ability to perform puromycin selection. The sequences for those regions within the physical plasmids are as follows: Upstream of Puro: GAATTCGACCGCCTGTCTCAAGGTGCCACC; Downstream of Puro: GCTTTGAGACTACGCGTGAATTCACTCCTC. Please contact if you are interested in this plasmid prior to placing an order.
How to cite: LSB-hsa-miR-543 was a gift from Ron Weiss (Addgene plasmid # 103623 ; http://n2t.net/addgene:103623 ; RRID:Addgene_103623)
