[The description below was written by a language model from this plasmid's Addgene catalogue record and pLannotate feature annotations shown in this document.]
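Description:
LSB-hsa-miR-543 is a mammalian expression plasmid of about 11 kb, built on the Low Sensor Backbone (LSB) and used in synthetic biology as a two-colour fluorescent sensor of microRNA activity. It is propagated in E. coli from a high-copy ColE1/pUC-type origin and carries both β-lactamase (AmpR) and an aminoglycoside phosphotransferase (KanR), consistent with the dual ampicillin and kanamycin selection listed in the record. A puromycin N-acetyltransferase coding sequence followed by a rabbit β-globin poly(A) signal is also present for selection in mammalian cells. No promoter is annotated directly upstream of it in the feature table.

The payload consists of two parallel transcription units. Each is driven by the human EF-1α core promoter with its intron A and terminated by a β-globin 3' region and poly(A) signal, and each is flanked by Gateway attB4/attB1/attB2 scars left from assembly. One unit expresses the red fluorescent protein mKate2 and, according to the catalogue entry, carries the hsa-miR-543 target in its 3' UTR. The target site itself is not annotated, but an unannotated gap lies between the mKate2 cassette's attB2 site and the β-globin sequence. The other unit expresses EBFP2 with no miRNA target and serves as an internal reference for plasmid dose and expression. When miR-543 is active in transfected cells, mKate2 is repressed relative to EBFP2, so the red-to-blue ratio reports miRNA activity.

The depositor notes that the repeated poly(A) element makes the plasmid inherently unstable. The depositor also reports small insertions flanking the puromycin coding region in the physical plasmid relative to the deposited sequence, which are said not to affect puromycin selection.
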