Features (pLannotate 1.2.2; 28 found; start..end, strand, type, name):
     87..675     -  rep_origin     ori: high-copy-number ColE1/pMB1/pBR322/pUC origin of replication
    846..1706    -  CDS            AmpR: β-lactamase; bla; confers resistance to ampicillin, carbenicillin, and related antibiotics
   1707..1778    -  promoter       AmpR promoter: bla
   1857..2456    +  CDS            PuroR: puromycin N-acetyltransferase; pac from Streptomyces alboniger; confers resistance to puromycin
   2461..2541    +  CDS            HBB (fragment): HBB_PONPY - Experimental evidence at transcript level: Swiss-Prot protein existence level 2. Involved in oxygen transport from the lung to the various peripheral tissues. From Pongo pygmaeus (Bornean orangutan).
   2612..2667    +  polyA_signal   β-globin poly(A) signal: rabbit β-globin polyadenylation signal (Gil and Proudfoot, 1987)
   3646..3666    +  protein_bind   attB4: mutant version of attB; core recombination site for the Gateway® BP reaction BP Clonase™
   3734..3945    +  promoter       EF-1α core promoter: core promoter for human elongation factor EF-1α
   3946..4884    +  intron         EF-1α intron A: intron upstream of the start codon of human EF-1α
   4911..4931    +  protein_bind   attB1: mutant version of attB; core recombination site for the Gateway® BP reaction BP Clonase™
   4951..5646    +  CDS            mKate2: mKate2 is a basic (constitutively fluorescent) red fluorescent protein published in 2009, derived from Entacmaea quadricolor. It is reported to be a rapidly-maturing monomer with moderate acid sensitivity.
   5666..5690    -  protein_bind   attB2: mutant version of attB; recombination site for the Gateway® BP reaction BP Clonase™
   5834..5908    +  CDS            HBB (fragment): HBB_PONPY - Experimental evidence at transcript level: Swiss-Prot protein existence level 2. Involved in oxygen transport from the lung to the various peripheral tissues. From Pongo pygmaeus (Bornean orangutan).
   5979..6034    +  polyA_signal   β-globin poly(A) signal: rabbit β-globin polyadenylation signal (Gil and Proudfoot, 1987)
   6418..6443    +  misc_feature   SA: splice acceptor site
   7115..7135    +  protein_bind   attB4: mutant version of attB; core recombination site for the Gateway® BP reaction BP Clonase™
   7203..7414    +  promoter       EF-1α core promoter: core promoter for human elongation factor EF-1α
   7415..8353    +  intron         EF-1α intron A: intron upstream of the start codon of human EF-1α
   8380..8400    +  protein_bind   attB1: mutant version of attB; core recombination site for the Gateway® BP reaction BP Clonase™
   8411..9127    +  CDS            EBFP2: EBFP2 is a basic (constitutively fluorescent) blue fluorescent protein published in 2007, derived from Aequorea victoria. It is reported to be a rapidly-maturing monomer with moderate acid sensitivity.
   9135..9159    -  protein_bind   attB2: mutant version of attB; recombination site for the Gateway® BP reaction BP Clonase™
   9163..9243    +  CDS            HBB (fragment): HBB_PONPY - Experimental evidence at transcript level: Swiss-Prot protein existence level 2. Involved in oxygen transport from the lung to the various peripheral tissues. From Pongo pygmaeus (Bornean orangutan).
   9314..9369    +  polyA_signal   β-globin poly(A) signal: rabbit β-globin polyadenylation signal (Gil and Proudfoot, 1987)
   9752..9774    -  protein_bind   lac operator (fragment): The lac repressor binds to the lac operator to inhibit transcription in E. coli. This inhibition can be relieved by adding lactose or isopropyl-β-D-thiogalactopyranoside (IPTG). lac repressor encoded by lacI
   9778..9808    -  promoter       lac promoter: promoter for the E. coli lac operon
   9823..9844    -  protein_bind   CAP binding site: CAP binding activates transcription in the presence of cAMP. E. coli catabolite activator protein
   9857..9896    -  CDS            lacI (fragment): lac repressor; lacI; The lac repressor binds to the lac operator to inhibit transcription in E. coli. This inhibition can be relieved by adding lactose or isopropyl-β-D-thiogalactopyranoside (IPTG).
  10069..10878   +  CDS            KanR: aminoglycoside phosphotransferase; aph(3')-Ia; confers resistance to kanamycin in bacteria or G418 (Geneticin®) in eukaryotes
>Addgene plasmid #103623 | LSB-hsa-miR-543 | depositor full sequence | sequence record 196294 | Full Sequence
AATTGAGGGGATAACGCAGGAAAGAACATGTGAGCAAAAGGCCAGCAAAAGGCCAGGAACCGTAAAAAGG
CCGCGTTGCTGGCGTTTTTCCATAGGCTCCGCCCCCCTGACGAGCATCACAAAAATCGACGCTCAAGTCA
GAGGTGGCGAAACCCGACAGGACTATAAAGATACCAGGCGTTTCCCCCTGGAAGCTCCCTCGTGCGCTCT
CCTGTTCCGACCCTGCCGCTTACCGGATACCTGTCCGCCTTTCTCCCTTCGGGAAGCGTGGCGCTTTCTC
ATAGCTCACGCTGTAGGTATCTCAGTTCGGTGTAGGTCGTTCGCTCCAAGCTGGGCTGTGTGCACGAACC
CCCCGTTCAGCCCGACCGCTGCGCCTTATCCGGTAACTATCGTCTTGAGTCCAACCCGGTAAGACACGAC
TTATCGCCACTGGCAGCAGCCACTGGTAACAGGATTAGCAGAGCGAGGTATGTAGGCGGTGCTACAGAGT
TCTTGAAGTGGTGGCCTAACTACGGCTACACTAGAAGAACAGTATTTGGTATCTGCGCTCTGCTGAAGCC
AGTTACCTTCGGAAAAAGAGTTGGTAGCTCTTGATCCGGCAAACAAACCACCGCTGGTAGCGGTGGTTTT
TTTGTTTGCAAGCAGCAGATTACGCGCAGAAAAAAAGGATCTCAAGAAGATCCTTTGATCTTTTCTACGG
GGTCTGACGCTCAGTGGAACGAAAACTCACGTTAAGGGATTTTGGTCATGAGATTATCAAAAAGGATCTT
CACCTAGATCCTTTTAAATTAAAAATGAAGTTTTAAATCAATCTAAAGTATATATGAGTAAACTTGGTCT
GACAGTTACCAATGCTTAATCAGTGAGGCACCTATCTCAGCGATCTGTCTATTTCGTTCATCCATAGTTG
CCTGACTCCCCGTCGTGTAGATAACTACGATACGGGAGGGCTTACCATCTGGCCCCAGTGCTGCAATGAT
ACCGCGAGAACCACGCTCACCGGCTCCAGATTTATCAGCAATAAACCAGCCAGCCGGAAGGGCCGAGCGC
AGAAGTGGTCCTGCAACTTTATCCGCCTCCATCCAGTCTATTAATTGTTGCCGGGAAGCTAGAGTAAGTA
GTTCGCCAGTTAATAGTTTGCGCAACGTTGTTGCCATTGCTACAGGCATCGTGGTGTCACGCTCGTCGTT
TGGTATGGCTTCATTCAGCTCCGGTTCCCAACGATCAAGGCGAGTTACATGATCCCCCATGTTGTGCAAA
AAAGCGGTTAGCTCCTTCGGTCCTCCGATCGTTGTCAGAAGTAAGTTGGCCGCAGTGTTATCACTCATGG
TTATGGCAGCACTGCATAATTCTCTTACTGTCATGCCATCCGTAAGATGCTTTTCTGTGACTGGTGAGTA
CTCAACCAAGTCATTCTGAGAATAGTGTATGCGGCGACCGAGTTGCTCTTGCCCGGCGTCAATACGGGAT
AATACCGCGCCACATAGCAGAACTTTAAAAGTGCTCATCATTGGAAAACGTTCTTCGGGGCGAAAACTCT
CAAGGATCTTACCGCTGTTGAGATCCAGTTCGATGTAACCCACTCGTGCACCCAACTGATCTTCAGCATC
TTTTACTTTCACCAGCGTTTCTGGGTGAGCAAAAACAGGAAGGCAAAATGCCGCAAAAAAGGGAATAAGG
GCGACACGGAAATGTTGAATACTCATACTCTTCCTTTTTCAATATTATTGAAGCATTTATCAGGGTTATT
GTCTCATGAGCGGATACATATTTGAATGTAGCTCCGAATTTCTCGAGGGCTTGTCGACGACGGCGGTCTC
CGTCGTCAGGATCATGAATTCGACCCGCCTGCCACCATGACCGAGTACAAGCCCACGGTGCGCCTCGCCA
CCCGCGACGACGTCCCCCGGGCCGTACGCACCCTCGCCGCCGCGTTCGCCGACTACCCCGCCACGCGCCA
CACCGTCGACCCGGACCGCCACATCGAGCGGGTCACCGAGCTGCAAGAACTCTTCCTCACGCGCGTCGGG
CTCGACATCGGCAAGGTGTGGGTCGCGGACGACGGCGCCGCGGTGGCGGTCTGGACCACGCCGGAGAGCG
TCGAAGCGGGGGCGGTGTTCGCCGAGATCGGCCCGCGCATGGCCGAGTTGAGCGGTTCCCGGCTGGCCGC
GCAGCAACAGATGGAAGGCCTCCTGGCGCCGCACCGGCCCAAGGAGCCCGCGTGGTTCCTGGCCACCGTC
GGCGTCTCGCCCGACCACCAGGGCAAGGGTCTGGGCAGCGCCGTCGTGCTCCCCGGAGTGGAGGCGGCCG
AGCGCGCCGGGGTGCCCGCCTTCCTGGAGACATCCGCGCCCCGCAACCTCCCCTTCTACGAGCGGCTCGG
CTTCACCGTCACCGCCGACGTCGAGGTGCCCGAAGGACCGCGCACCTGGTGCATGACCCGCAAGCCCGGT
GCCTGATACGCGTGAATTCACTCCTCAGGTGCAGGCTGCCTATCAGAAGGTGGTGGCTGGTGTGGCCAAT
GCCCTGGCTCACAAATACCACTGAGATCTTTTTCCCTCTGCCAAAAATTATGGGGACATCATGAAGCCCC
TTGAGCATCTGACTTCTGGCTAATAAAGGAAATTTATTTTCATTGCAATAGTGTGTTGGAATTTTTTGTG
TCTCTCACTCGGAAGGACATATGGGAGGGCAAATCATTTAAAACATCAGAATGAGTATTTGGTTTAGAGT
TTGGCAACATATGCCCATATGCTGGCTGCCATGAACAAAGGTTGGCTATAAAGAGGTCATCAGTATATGA
AACAGCCCCCTGCTGTCCATTCCTTATTCCATAGAAAAGCCTTGACTTGAGGTTAGATTTTTTTTATATT
TTGTTTTGTGTTATTTTTTTCTTTAACATCCCTAAAATTTTCCTTACATGTTTTACTAGCCAGATTTTTC
CTCCTCTCCTGACTACTCCCAGTCATAGCTGTCCCTCTTCTCTTATGGAGATCCCTCGACCTGCAGCCCA
AGCTTGAATTCTCTAGAATTACCCTGTTATCCCTATGCTTGGTTTACCGAGCTCTTATTGGTTTTCAAAC
TTCATTGACTGTGCCCAACGCGCCTGGGAGCTCACGGGGACAGCCCCCCCCCAAAGCCCCCAGGGATGTA
ATTACGTCCCTCCCCCGCTAGGGGGCAGCAGCGAGCCGCCCGGGGCTCCGCTCCGGTCCGGCGCTCCCCC
CGCATCCCCGAGCCGGCAGCGTGCGGGGACAGCCCGGGCACGGGGAAGGTGGCACGGGATCGCTTTCCTC
TGAACGCTTCTCGCTGCTCTTTGAGCCTGCAGACACCTGGGGGGATACGGGGAAAAAGCTAGGCTGAAAG
ACCGGTTCTTAGAATGACACGCGCCTGGGAGCTCACGGGGACAGCCCCCCCCCAAAGCCCCCAGGGATGT
AATTACGTCCCTCCCCCGCTAGGGGGCAGCAGCGAGCCGCCCGGGGCTCCGCTCCGGTCCGGCGCTCCCC
CCGCATCCCCGAGCCGGCAGCGTGCGGGGACAGCCCGGGCACGGGGAAGGTGGCACGGGATCGCTTTCCT
CTGAACGCTTCTCGCTGCTCTTTGAGCCTGCAGACACCTGGGGGGATACGGGGAAAAAGCTAACTTCTGA
GACGACAACTTTGTATAGAAAAGTTGGCTCCGAATTCGCCCTTGACAGCAGAGATCCAGTTTGGTTAATT
AATTGGCTCCGGTGCCCGTCAGTGGGCAGAGCGCACATCGCCCACAGTCCCCGAGAAGTTGTGGGGAGGG
GTCGGCAATTGAACCGGTGCCTAGAGAAGGTGGCGCGGGGTAAACTGGGAAAGTGATGTCGTGTACTGGC
TCCGCCTTTTTCCCGAGGGTGGGGGAGAACCGTATATAAGTGCAGTAGTCGCCGTGAACGTTCTTTTTCG
CAACGGGTTTGCCGCCAGAACACAGGTAAGTGCCGTGTGTGGTTCCCGCGGGCCTGGCCTCTTTACGGGT
TATGGCCCTTGCGTGCCTTGAATTACTTCCACCTGGCTGCAGTACGTGATTCTTGATCCCGAGCTTCGGG
TTGGAAGTGGGTGGGAGAGTTCGAGGCCTTGCGCTTAAGGAGCCCCTTCGCCTCGTGCTTGAGTTGAGGC
CTGGCCTGGGCGCTGGGGCCGCCGCGTGCGAATCTGGTGGCACCTTCGCGCCTGTCTCGCTGCTTTCGAT
AAGTCTCTAGCCATTTAAAATTTTTGATGACCTGCTGCGACGCTTTTTTTCTGGCAAGATAGTCTTGTAA
ATGCGGGCCAAGATCTGCACACTGGTATTTCGGTTTTTGGGGCCGCGGGCGGCGACGGGGCCCGTGCGTC
CCAGCGCACATGTTCGGCGAGGCGGGGCCTGCGAGCGCGGCCACCGAGAATCGGACGGGGGTAGTCTCAA
GCTGGCCGGCCTGCTCTGGTGCCTGGCCTCGCGCCGCCGTGTATCGCCCCGCCCTGGGCGGCAAGGCTGG
CCCGGTCGGCACCAGTTGCGTGAGCGGAAAGATGGCCGCTTCCCGGCCCTGCTGCAGGGAGCTCAAAATG
GAGGACGCGGCGCTCGGGAGAGCGGGCGGGTGAGTCACCCACACAAAGGAAAAGGGCCTTTCCGTCCTCA
GCCGTCGCTTCATGTGACTCCACGGAGTACCGGGCGCCGTCCAGGCACCTCGATTAGTTCTCGAGCTTTT
GGAGTACGTCGTCTTTAGGTTGGGGGGAGGGGTTTTATGCGATGGAGTTTCCCCACACTGAGTGGGTGGA
GACTGAAGTTAGGCCAGCTTGGCACTTGATGTAATTCTCCTTGGAATTTGCCCTTTTTGAGTTTGGATCT
TGGTTCATTCTCAAGCCTCAGACAGTGGTTCAAAGTTTTTTTCTTCCATTTCAGGTGTCGTGAGAAGGGC
GAATTCGACCCAAGTTTGTACAAAAAAGCAGGCTGGATCCAGGTGCCACCATGGTGAGCGAGCTGATTAA
GGAGAACATGCACATGAAGCTGTACATGGAGGGCACCGTGAACAACCACCACTTCAAGTGCACATCCGAG
GGCGAAGGCAAGCCCTACGAGGGCACCCAGACCATGAGAATCAAGGCGGTCGAGGGCGGCCCTCTCCCCT
TCGCCTTCGACATCCTGGCTACCAGCTTCATGTACGGCAGCAAAACCTTCATCAACCACACCCAGGGCAT
CCCCGACTTCTTTAAGCAGTCCTTCCCCGAGGGCTTCACATGGGAGAGAGTCACCACATACGAAGATGGG
GGCGTGCTGACCGCTACCCAGGACACCAGCCTCCAGGACGGCTGCCTCATCTACAACGTCAAGATCAGAG
GGGTGAACTTCCCATCCAACGGCCCTGTGATGCAGAAGAAAACACTCGGCTGGGAGGCCTCCACCGAGAC
ACTGTACCCCGCTGACGGCGGCCTGGAAGGCAGAGCCGACATGGCCCTGAAGCTCGTGGGCGGGGGCCAC
CTGATCTGCAACCTTAAGACCACATACAGATCCAAGAAACCCGCTAAGAACCTCAAGATGCCCGGCGTCT
ACTATGTGGACAGGAGACTGGAAAGAATCAAGGAGGCCGACAAAGAGACATACGTCGAGCAGCACGAGGT
GGCTGTGGCCAGATACTGCGACCTCCCTAGCAAACTGGGGCACAAACTTAATTGAGAATTCTACCACCCA
GCTTTCTTGTACAAAGTGGTACGTCTCAAGACCAGAGGTCTCTGCTTAGCATCATAAGAAGTGCACCGCG
AATGTTTAAGAAGTGCACCGCGAATGTTTAAGAAGTGCACCGCGAATGTTTAAGAAGTGCACCGCGAATG
TTTCAACCAGAAGAGACCTGTGCTTCACTCCTCAGGTGCAGGCTGCCTATCAGAAGGTGGTGGCTGGTGT
GGCCAATGCCCTGGCTCACAAATACCACTGAGATCTTTTTCCCTCTGCCAAAAATTATGGGGACATCATG
AAGCCCCTTGAGCATCTGACTTCTGGCTAATAAAGGAAATTTATTTTCATTGCAATAGTGTGTTGGAATT
TTTTGTGTCTCTCACTCGGAAGGACATATGGGAGGGCAAATCATTTAAAACATCAGAATGAGTATTTGGT
TTAGAGTTTGGCAACATATGCCCATATGCTGGCTGCCATGAACAAAGGTTGGCTATAAAGAGGTCATCAG
TATATGAAACAGCCCCCTGCTGTCCATTCCTTATTCCATAGAAAAGCCTTGACTTGAGGTTAGATTTTTT
TTATATTTTGTTTTGTGTTATTTTTTTCTTTAACATCCCTAAAATTTTCCTTACATGTTTTACTAGCCAG
ATTTTTCCTCCTCTCCTGACTACTCCCAGTCATAGCTGTCCCTCTTCTCTTATGGAGATCCCGAGCGGTG
CGTTTTTATGCTTGTAGTATTGTATAATGTTTTTAAGATCCAAGCTTCTGACCTCTTCTCTTCCTCCCAC
AGGGCCTCGAGACAATTGCATCGATGGTACCAGTGAAAGTCTGCAATGAATTCGAGTTGGCGCGCCTGTC
ATTCTAAATCTCTCTTTCAGCCTAAAGCTTTTTCCCCGTATCCCCCCAGGTGTCTGCAGGCTCAAAGAGC
AGCGAGAAGCGTTCAGAGGAAAGCGATCCCGTGCCACCTTCCCCGTGCCCGGGCTGTCCCCGCACGCTGC
CGGCTCGGGGATGCGGGGGGAGCGCCGGACCGGAGCGGAGCCCCGGGCGGCTCGCTGCTGCCCCCTAGCG
GGGGAGGGACGTAATTACATCCCTGGGGGCTTTGGGAGGGGGCTGTCCCCGTGAGCTCCCAGGCGCGCCT
GTCATTCTAAATCTCTCTTTCAGCCTAAAGCTTTTTCCCCGTATCCCCCCAGGTGTCTGCAGGCTCAAAG
AGCAGCGAGAAGCGTTCAGAGGAAAGCGATCCCGTGCCACCTTCCCCGTGCCCGGGCTGTCCCCGCACGC
TGCCGGCTCGGGGATGCGGGGGGAGCGCCGGACCGGAGCGGAGCCCCGGGCGGCTCGCTGCTGCCCCCTA
GCGGGGGAGGGACGTAATTACATCCCTGGGGGCTTTGGGGGGGGGCTGTCCCCGTGAGCTCCCAGGCGCG
CCAACTCGGTACCGTATCGATGTCGACGTTAACGCTAGTGATATCAACTTTGTATAGAAAAGTTGGCTCC
GAATTCGCCCTTGACAGCAGAGATCCAGTTTGGTTAATTAATTGGCTCCGGTGCCCGTCAGTGGGCAGAG
CGCACATCGCCCACAGTCCCCGAGAAGTTGTGGGGAGGGGTCGGCAATTGAACCGGTGCCTAGAGAAGGT
GGCGCGGGGTAAACTGGGAAAGTGATGTCGTGTACTGGCTCCGCCTTTTTCCCGAGGGTGGGGGAGAACC
GTATATAAGTGCAGTAGTCGCCGTGAACGTTCTTTTTCGCAACGGGTTTGCCGCCAGAACACAGGTAAGT
GCCGTGTGTGGTTCCCGCGGGCCTGGCCTCTTTACGGGTTATGGCCCTTGCGTGCCTTGAATTACTTCCA
CCTGGCTGCAGTACGTGATTCTTGATCCCGAGCTTCGGGTTGGAAGTGGGTGGGAGAGTTCGAGGCCTTG
CGCTTAAGGAGCCCCTTCGCCTCGTGCTTGAGTTGAGGCCTGGCCTGGGCGCTGGGGCCGCCGCGTGCGA
ATCTGGTGGCACCTTCGCGCCTGTCTCGCTGCTTTCGATAAGTCTCTAGCCATTTAAAATTTTTGATGAC
CTGCTGCGACGCTTTTTTTCTGGCAAGATAGTCTTGTAAATGCGGGCCAAGATCTGCACACTGGTATTTC
GGTTTTTGGGGCCGCGGGCGGCGACGGGGCCCGTGCGTCCCAGCGCACATGTTCGGCGAGGCGGGGCCTG
CGAGCGCGGCCACCGAGAATCGGACGGGGGTAGTCTCAAGCTGGCCGGCCTGCTCTGGTGCCTGGCCTCG
CGCCGCCGTGTATCGCCCCGCCCTGGGCGGCAAGGCTGGCCCGGTCGGCACCAGTTGCGTGAGCGGAAAG
ATGGCCGCTTCCCGGCCCTGCTGCAGGGAGCTCAAAATGGAGGACGCGGCGCTCGGGAGAGCGGGCGGGT
GAGTCACCCACACAAAGGAAAAGGGCCTTTCCGTCCTCAGCCGTCGCTTCATGTGACTCCACGGAGTACC
GGGCGCCGTCCAGGCACCTCGATTAGTTCTCGAGCTTTTGGAGTACGTCGTCTTTAGGTTGGGGGGAGGG
GTTTTATGCGATGGAGTTTCCCCACACTGAGTGGGTGGAGACTGAAGTTAGGCCAGCTTGGCACTTGATG
TAATTCTCCTTGGAATTTGCCCTTTTTGAGTTTGGATCTTGGTTCATTCTCAAGCCTCAGACAGTGGTTC
AAAGTTTTTTTCTTCCATTTCAGGTGTCGTGAGAAGGGCGAATTCGACCCAAGTTTGTACAAAAAAGCAG
GCTCGCCACCATGGTGAGCAAGGGCGAGGAGCTGTTCACCGGGGTGGTGCCCATCCTGGTCGAGCTGGAC
GGCGACGTAAACGGCCACAAGTTCAGCGTGAGGGGCGAGGGCGAGGGCGATGCCACCAACGGCAAGCTGA
CCCTGAAGTTCATCTGCACCACCGGCAAGCTGCCCGTGCCCTGGCCCACCCTCGTGACCACCCTGAGCCA
CGGCGTGCAGTGCTTCGCCCGCTACCCCGACCACATGAAGCAGCACGACTTCTTCAAGTCCGCCATGCCC
GAAGGCTACGTCCAGGAGCGCACCATCTTCTTCAAGGACGACGGCACCTACAAGACCCGCGCCGAGGTGA
AGTTCGAGGGCGACACCCTAGTGAACCGCATCGAGCTGAAGGGCGTCGACTTCAAGGAGGACGGCAACAT
CCTGGGGCACAAGCTGGAGTACAACTTCAACAGCCACAACATCTATATCATGGCCGTCAAGCAGAAGAAC
GGCATCAAGGTGAACTTCAAGATCCGCCACAACGTGGAGGACGGCAGCGTGCAGCTCGCCGACCACTACC
AGCAGAACACCCCCATCGGCGACGGCCCCGTGCTGCTGCCCGACAGCCACTACCTGAGCACCCAGTCCGT
GCTGAGCAAAGACCCCAACGAGAAGCGCGATCACATGGTCCTGCTGGAGTTCCGCACCGCCGCCGGGATC
ACTCTCGGCATGGACGAGCTGTACAAGTAATACCACCCAGCTTTCTTGTACAAAGTGGTACGCGTGAATT
CACTCCTCAGGTGCAGGCTGCCTATCAGAAGGTGGTGGCTGGTGTGGCCAATGCCCTGGCTCACAAATAC
CACTGAGATCTTTTTCCCTCTGCCAAAAATTATGGGGACATCATGAAGCCCCTTGAGCATCTGACTTCTG
GCTAATAAAGGAAATTTATTTTCATTGCAATAGTGTGTTGGAATTTTTTGTGTCTCTCACTCGGAAGGAC
ATATGGGAGGGCAAATCATTTAAAACATCAGAATGAGTATTTGGTTTAGAGTTTGGCAACATATGCCCAT
ATGCTGGCTGCCATGAACAAAGGTTGGCTATAAAGAGGTCATCAGTATATGAAACAGCCCCCTGCTGTCC
ATTCCTTATTCCATAGAAAAGCCTTGACTTGAGGTTAGATTTTTTTTATATTTTGTTTTGTGTTATTTTT
TTCTTTAACATCCCTAAAATTTTCCTTACATGTTTTACTAGCCAGATTTTTCCTCCTCTCCTGACTACTC
CCAGTCATAGCTGTCCCTCTTCTCTTATGGAGATCCCTCGACCTGCAGCCCAAGCTTGGCGTAATCATGG
TCATAGCTGTTTCCTGTGTGAAATTGTTATCCGCTCACAATTCCACACAACATACGAGCCGGAAGCATAA
AGTGTAAAGCCTGGGGTGCCTAATGAGTGAGCTAACTCACATTAATTGCGTTGCGCTCACTGCCCGCTTT
CCAGTCGGGAAACCTGTCGTGCCAGCGGATCGACAGTACTAAGCTTGGTCTAATACCCAATCTCTCGTCT
TATCCAGATGTTTTATACGCCTCTGGCCCGTGTCTCAAAATCTCTGATGTTACATTGCACAAGATAAAAT
AATATCATCATGAACAATAAAACTGTCTGCTTACATAAACAGTAATACAAGGGGTGTTATGAGCCATATT
CAACGGGAAACGTCGAGGCCGCGATTAAATTCCAACATGGATGCTGATTTATATGGGTATAAATGGGCTC
GCGATAATGTCGGGCAATCAGGTGCGACAATCTATCGCTTGTATGGGAAGCCCGATGCGCCAGAGTTGTT
TCTGAAACATGGCAAAGGTAGCGTTGCCAATGATGTTACAGATGAGATGGTCAGACTAAACTGGCTGACG
GAATTTATGCCTCTTCCGACCATCAAGCATTTTATCCGTACTCCTGATGATGCATGGTTACTCACCACTG
CGATCCCCGGAAAAACAGCATTCCAGGTATTAGAAGAATATCCTGATTCAGGTGAAAATATTGTTGATGC
GCTGGCAGTGTTCCTGCGCCGGTTGCATTCGATTCCTGTTTGTAATTGTCCTTTTAACAGCGATCGCGTA
TTTCGTCTCGCTCAGGCGCAATCACGAATGAATAACGGTTTGGTTGATGCGAGTGATTTTGATGACGAGC
GTAATGGCTGGCCTGTTGAACAAGTCTGGAAAGAAATGCATAAACTTTTGCCATTCTCACCGGATTCAGT
CGTCACTCATGGTGATTTCTCACTTGATAACCTTATTTTTGACGAGGGGAAATTAATAGGTTGTATTGAT
GTTGGACGAGTCGGAATCGCAGACCGATACCAGGATCTTGCCATCCTATGGAACTGCCTCGGTGAGTTTT
CTCCTTCATTACAGAAACGGCTTTTTCAAAAATATGGTATTGATAATCCTGATATGAATAAATTGCAGTT
TCATTTGATGCTCGATGAGTTTTTCTAATCAGAATTGGTTAATTGGTTGTAACACTGGCAGAGCATTACG
CTGACTTGACGGGACGGCGCAAGCTCATGACCAAAATCCCTTAACGTGAGTTACGCGTCGTTCCACTGAG
CGTCAGAGGTATCACTAGTATTACAGAGGTAAGTTATAACAGTCGCCTAACCC
