>Addgene plasmid #103623 | LSB-hsa-miR-543 | depositor partial sequence | sequence record 196295 | hsa-miR-543 target
AAGAAGTGCACCGCGAATGTTT
